Addgene plasmid #239461: pSG1016-2xBsaI-SaKKH_P2A_EGFP
Purpose: (Empty Backbone) Codon-optimized S. aureus KKH Cas9. 2x BsaI sites for easy cloning of varying deaminases. EGFP can serve as a transfection marker.
Depositing lab: Alexis Komor. Depositing organization: University of California, San Diego (UCSD).
Backbone
  Vector backbone: pBR322
  Backbone size (bp): 4361
  Vector type: Mammalian Expression, CRISPR
  Promoter: CMV
  Tag / fusion protein: EGFP (C terminal on insert)
Growth in bacteria
  Bacterial resistance: Ampicillin, 100 μg/mL
  Growth temperature: 37°C
  Growth strain: DH5alpha
  Copy number: High Copy
Gene/Insert
  Cloning method: Golden Gate
  Sequencing primers: 5′ CGCAAATGGGCGGTAGGCGTG
Terms and licenses: Academic/Nonprofit Terms; Industry Terms: Not Available to Industry
How to cite: pSG1016-2xBsaI-SaKKH_P2A_EGFP was a gift from Alexis Komor (Addgene plasmid # 239461 ; http://n2t.net/addgene:239461 ; RRID:Addgene_239461)
