[The description below was written by a language model from this plasmid's Addgene catalogue record and pLannotate feature annotations shown in this document.]
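Description:
pSG1016-2xBsaI-SaKKH_P2A_EGFP is an empty-backbone mammalian expression and CRISPR plasmid intended as a Golden Gate acceptor for building base editors on a Staphylococcus aureus Cas9 scaffold. The catalogue lists pBR322 as the backbone; the sequenced record is about 7.6 kb and carries a high-copy ColE1/pUC-type origin and an ampicillin resistance gene (β-lactamase with its own promoter) for propagation and selection in E. coli. A small bom fragment and leftover lac promoter/operator, CAP site, lacI, SV40 promoter and MCS fragments appear to be backbone remnants with no stated role.

The expression cassette is driven by the human CMV immediate-early enhancer and promoter, followed by a T7 promoter that could allow in vitro transcription. Downstream lies a codon-optimized S. aureus Cas9 coding sequence carrying the KKH mutations, a variant known for a relaxed PAM requirement. The record does not state whether it is nuclease-active, a nickase or catalytically dead. According to the deposit description, two BsaI sites allow different deaminase domains to be dropped in by Golden Gate assembly. These sites are not annotated in the feature table, though the gap between the T7 promoter and the Cas9 reading frame is a plausible location. Following Cas9, a P2A self-cleaving peptide (named in the plasmid title, not annotated) links to EGFP, so that the fluorescent protein is produced from the same transcript as a separate polypeptide and marks transfected cells. A bovine growth hormone polyadenylation signal terminates the transcript. No guide RNA cassette is annotated, so the guide would presumably be supplied from a separate construct.

Typical use is the rapid construction and comparison of SaKKH-based base editor variants in transfected mammalian cells, with EGFP allowing transfected cells to be identified.
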