Features (pLannotate 1.2.2; 16 found; start..end, strand, type, name):
    171..1031    -  CDS            AmpR: β-lactamase; bla; confers resistance to ampicillin, carbenicillin, and related antibiotics
   1032..1136    -  promoter       AmpR promoter: bla
   1207..1251    -  misc_feature   bom (fragment): basis of mobility region from pBR322
   1482..1785    +  enhancer       CMV enhancer: human cytomegalovirus immediate early enhancer
   1786..1989    +  promoter       CMV promoter: human cytomegalovirus (CMV) immediate early promoter
   2031..2049    +  promoter       T7 promoter: promoter for bacteriophage T7 RNA polymerase
   2240..5395    +  CDS            cas9: CAS9_STAAU - Experimental evidence at protein level: Swiss-Prot protein existence level 1. CRISPR (clustered regularly interspaced short palindromic repeat) is an adaptive immune system that provides protection against mobile genetic elements (viruses, transposable elements and conjugative plasmids). CRISPR clusters contain spacers, sequences complementary to antecedent mobile elements, and target invading nucleic acids. CRISPR clusters are transcribed and processed into CRISPR RNA (crRNA). In type II CRISPR systems correct processing of pre-crRNA requires a trans- encoded small RNA (tracrRNA)
   5525..6241    +  CDS            EGFP: EGFP is a basic (constitutively fluorescent) green fluorescent protein published in 1996, derived from Aequorea victoria. It is reported to be a rapidly-maturing weak dimer with moderate acid sensitivity.
   6296..6520    +  polyA_signal   bGH poly(A) signal: bovine growth hormone polyadenylation signal
   6524..6545    +  promoter       SV40 promoter (fragment): SV40 enhancer and early promoter
   6550..6566    +  misc_feature   MCS (fragment): pBluescript multiple cloning site
   6615..6631    -  protein_bind   lac operator: The lac repressor binds to the lac operator to inhibit transcription in E. coli. This inhibition can be relieved by adding lactose or isopropyl-β-D-thiogalactopyranoside (IPTG). lac repressor encoded by lacI
   6639..6669    -  promoter       lac promoter: promoter for the E. coli lac operon
   6684..6705    -  protein_bind   CAP binding site: CAP binding activates transcription in the presence of cAMP. E. coli catabolite activator protein
   6718..6810    -  CDS            lacI (fragment): lac repressor; lacI; The lac repressor binds to the lac operator to inhibit transcription in E. coli. This inhibition can be relieved by adding lactose or isopropyl-β-D-thiogalactopyranoside (IPTG).
   6993..7581    -  rep_origin     ori: high-copy-number ColE1/pMB1/pBR322/pUC origin of replication
>Addgene plasmid #239461 | pSG1016-2xBsaI-SaKKH_P2A_EGFP | addgene full sequence | sequence record 476832 | Addgene NGS Result
GAAGATCCTTTGATCTTTTCTACGGGGTCTGACACTCAGTGGAACGAAAACTCACGTTAAGGGATTTTGG
TCATGAGATTATCAAAAAGGATCTTCACCTAGATCCTTTTAAATTAAAAATGAAGTTTTAAATCAATCTA
AAGTATATATGAGTAAACTTGGTCTGACAGTTACCAATGCTTAATCAGTGAGGCACCTATCTCAGCGATC
TGTCTATTTCGTTCATCCATAGTTGCCTGACTCCCCGTCGTGTAGATAACTACGATACGGGAGGGCTTAC
CATCTGGCCCCAGTGCTGCAATGATACCGCGGGACCCACGCTCACCGGCTCCAGATTTATCAGCAATAAA
CCAGCCAGCCGGAAGGGCCGAGCGCAGAAGTGGTCCTGCAACTTTATCCGCCTCCATCCAGTCTATTAAT
TGTTGCCGGGAAGCTAGAGTAAGTAGTTCGCCAGTTAATAGTTTGCGCAACGTTGTTGCCATTGCTACAG
GCATCGTGGTGTCACGCTCGTCGTTTGGTATGGCTTCATTCAGCTCCGGTTCCCAACGATCAAGGCGAGT
TACATGATCCCCCATGTTGTGCAAAAAAGCGGTTAGCTCCTTCGGTCCTCCGATCGTTGTCAGAAGTAAG
TTGGCCGCAGTGTTATCACTCATGGTTATGGCAGCACTGCATAATTCTCTTACTGTCATGCCATCCGTAA
GATGCTTTTCTGTGACTGGTGAGTACTCAACCAAGTCATTCTGAGAATAGTGTATGCGGCGACCGAGTTG
CTCTTGCCCGGCGTCAATACGGGATAATACCGCGCCACATAGCAGAACTTTAAAAGTGCTCATCATTGGA
AAACGTTCTTCGGGGCGAAAACTCTCAAGGATCTTACCGCTGTTGAGATCCAGTTCGATGTAACCCACTC
GTGCACCCAACTGATCTTCAGCATCTTTTACTTTCACCAGCGTTTCTGGGTGAGCAAAAACAGGAAGGCA
AAATGCCGCAAAAAAGGGAATAAGGGCGACACGGAAATGTTGAATACTCATACTCTTCCTTTTTCAATAT
TATTGAAGCATTTATCAGGGTTATTGTCTCATGAGCGGATACATATTTGAATGTATTTAGAAAAATAAAC
AAATAGGGGTTCCGCGCACATTTCCCCGAAAAGTGCCACCTGACGTCGACGGATCGGGAGATCGATCTCC
CGATCCCCTAGGGTCGACTCTCAGTACAATCTGCTCTGATGCCGCATAGTTAAGCCAGTATCTGCTCCCT
GCTTGTGTGTTGGAGGTCGCTGAGTAGTGCGCGAGCAAAATTTAAGCTACAACAAGGCAAGGCTTGACCG
ACAATTGCATGAAGAATCTGCTTAGGGTTAGGCGTTTTGCGCTGCTTCGCGATGTACGGGCCAGATATAC
GCGTTGACATTGATTATTGACTAGTTATTAATAGTAATCAATTACGGGGTCATTAGTTCATAGCCCATAT
ATTGAGTTCCGCGTTACATAACTTACGGTAAATGGCCCGCCTGGCTGACCGCCCAACGACCCCCGCCCAT
TGACGTCAATAATGACGTATGTTCCCATAGTAACGCCAATAGGGACTTTCCATTGACGTCAATGGGTGGA
GTATTTACGGTAAACTGCCCACTTGGCAGTACATCAAGTGTATCATATGCCAAGTACGCCCCCTATTGAC
GTCAATGACGGTAAATGGCCCGCCTGGCATTATGCCCAGTACATGACCTTATGGGACTTTCCTACTTGGC
AGTACATCTACGTATTAGTCATCGCTATTACCATGGTGATGCGGTTTTGGCAGTACATCAATGGGCGTGG
ATAGCGGTTTGACTCACGGGGATTTCCAAGTCTCCACCCCATTGACGTCAATGGGAGTTTGTTTTGGCAC
CAAAATCAACGGGACTTTCCAAAATGTCGTAACAACTCCGCCCCATTGACGCAAATGGGCGGTAGGCGTG
TACGGTGGGAGGTCTATATAAGCAGAGCTGGTTTAGTGAACCGTCAGATCCGCTAGAGATCCGCGGCCGC
TAATACGACTCACTATAGGGAGAGCCGCCACCATGAAACGGACAGCCGACGGAAGCGAGTTCGAGTCACC
AAAGAAGAAGCGGAAAGTCTGAGACCATTAATGGGTCTCTTCCGGAGGATCTAGCGGAGGCTCCTCTGGC
TCTGAGACACCTGGCACAAGCGAGAGCGCAACACCTGAAAGCAGCGGGGGCAGCAGCGGGGGGTCAGGGA
AGCGAAATTACATTCTGGGGCTGGCCATTGGCATTACATCAGTGGGCTATGGCATCATTGACTACGAGAC
AAGGGACGTGATCGACGCCGGCGTGAGACTGTTCAAGGAGGCCAACGTGGAGAACAATGAGGGCCGGAGA
TCCAAGAGGGGAGCAAGGCGCCTGAAGCGGAGAAGGCGCCACAGAATCCAGAGAGTGAAGAAGCTGCTGT
TCGATTACAACCTGCTGACCGACCACTCCGAGCTGTCTGGCATCAATCCTTATGAGGCCAGAGTGAAGGG
CCTGTCCCAGAAGCTGTCTGAGGAGGAGTTTAGCGCCGCCCTGCTGCACCTGGCAAAGAGGAGAGGCGTG
CACAACGTGAATGAGGTGGAGGAGGACACCGGCAACGAGCTGTCCACAAAGGAGCAGATCAGCCGCAATT
CCAAGGCCCTGGAGGAGAAGTATGTGGCCGAGCTGCAGCTGGAGCGGCTGAAGAAGGATGGCGAGGTGAG
GGGCTCCATCAATCGCTTCAAGACCTCTGACTACGTGAAGGAGGCCAAGCAGCTGCTGAAGGTGCAGAAG
GCCTACCACCAGCTGGATCAGTCCTTTATCGATACATATATCGACCTGCTGGAGACAAGGCGCACATACT
ATGAGGGACCAGGAGAGGGCTCTCCCTTCGGCTGGAAGGACATCAAGGAGTGGTACGAGATGCTGATGGG
CCACTGCACCTATTTTCCAGAGGAGCTGAGAAGCGTGAAGTACGCCTATAACGCCGATCTGTACAACGCC
CTGAATGACCTGAACAACCTGGTCATCACCAGGGATGAGAACGAGAAGCTGGAGTACTATGAGAAGTTCC
AGATCATCGAGAACGTGTTCAAGCAGAAGAAGAAGCCTACACTGAAGCAGATCGCCAAGGAGATCCTGGT
GAACGAGGAGGACATCAAGGGCTACCGCGTGACCTCCACAGGCAAGCCAGAGTTCACCAATCTGAAGGTG
TATCACGATATCAAGGACATCACAGCCCGGAAGGAGATCATCGAGAACGCCGAGCTGCTGGATCAGATCG
CCAAGATCCTGACCATCTATCAGAGCTCCGAGGACATCCAGGAGGAGCTGACCAACCTGAATAGCGAGCT
GACACAGGAGGAGATCGAGCAGATCAGCAATCTGAAGGGCTACACCGGCACACACAACCTGAGCCTGAAG
GCCATCAATCTGATCCTGGATGAGCTGTGGCACACAAACGACAATCAGATCGCCATCTTTAACCGGCTGA
AGCTGGTGCCAAAGAAGGTGGACCTGTCCCAGCAGAAGGAGATCCCAACCACACTGGTGGACGATTTCAT
CCTGTCTCCCGTGGTGAAGCGGAGCTTCATCCAGAGCATCAAAGTGATCAACGCCATCATCAAGAAGTAC
GGCCTGCCCAATGATATCATCATCGAGCTGGCCAGGGAGAAGAACTCCAAGGACGCCCAGAAGATGATCA
ATGAGATGCAGAAGAGGAACCGCCAGACCAATGAGCGGATCGAGGAGATCATCAGAACCACAGGCAAGGA
GAACGCCAAGTACCTGATCGAGAAGATCAAGCTGCACGATATGCAGGAGGGCAAGTGTCTGTATTCTCTG
GAGGCCATCCCTCTGGAGGACCTGCTGAACAATCCATTCAACTACGAGGTGGATCACATCATCCCCCGGA
GCGTGAGCTTCGACAATTCTTTTAACAATAAGGTGCTGGTGAAGCAGGAGGAGAACAGCAAGAAGGGCAA
TAGGACCCCTTTCCAGTACCTGTCTAGCTCCGATTCTAAGATCAGCTACGAGACATTCAAGAAGCACATC
CTGAATCTGGCCAAGGGCAAGGGCCGCATCAGCAAGACCAAGAAGGAGTACCTGCTGGAGGAGCGGGACA
TCAACAGATTCTCCGTGCAGAAGGACTTCATCAACCGGAATCTGGTGGACACCAGATACGCCACACGCGG
CCTGATGAATCTGCTGCGGTCTTATTTCAGAGTGAACAATCTGGATGTGAAGGTGAAGAGCATCAACGGC
GGCTTCACCTCCTTTCTGCGGAGAAAGTGGAAGTTTAAGAAGGAGCGCAACAAGGGCTATAAGCACCACG
CCGAGGATGCCCTGATCATCGCCAATGCCGACTTCATCTTTAAGGAGTGGAAGAAGCTGGACAAGGCCAA
GAAAGTGATGGAGAACCAGATGTTCGAGGAGAAGCAGGCCGAGAGCATGCCCGAGATCGAGACAGAGCAG
GAGTACAAGGAGATTTTCATCACACCTCACCAGATCAAGCACATCAAGGACTTCAAGGACTACAAGTATT
CTCACAGGGTGGATAAGAAGCCCAACCGCAAGCTGATCAATGACACCCTGTATAGCACACGGAAGGACGA
TAAGGGCAATACCCTGATCGTGAACAATCTGAACGGCCTGTACGACAAGGATAATGACAAGCTGAAGAAG
CTGATCAACAAGTCTCCCGAGAAGCTGCTGATGTACCACCACGATCCTCAGACATATCAGAAGCTGAAGC
TGATCATGGAGCAGTACGGCGACGAGAAGAACCCACTGTATAAGTACTATGAGGAGACAGGCAACTACCT
GACAAAGTATAGCAAGAAGGATAATGGCCCCGTGATCAAGAAGATCAAGTACTATGGCAACAAGCTGAAT
GCCCACCTGGACATCACCGACGATTACCCTAACTCTCGCAATAAGGTGGTGAAGCTGAGCCTGAAGCCAT
ACCGGTTCGACGTGTACCTGGACAACGGCGTGTATAAGTTTGTGACAGTGAAGAATCTGGATGTGATCAA
GAAGGAGAACTACTATGAGGTGAACAGCAAGTGCTACGAGGAGGCCAAGAAGCTGAAGAAGATCAGCAAC
CAGGCCGAGTTCATCGCCTCTTTTTACAAGAATGACCTGATCAAGATCAATGGCGAGCTGTATAGAGTGA
TCGGCGTGAACAATGATCTGCTGAACAGAATCGAAGTGAATATGATCGACATCACCTACAGGGAGTATCT
GGAGAACATGAATGATAAGAGGCCCCCTCATATCATCAAGACCATCGCCTCTAAGACACAGAGCATCAAG
AAGTACAGCACAGACATCCTGGGGAACCTGTATGAAGTCAAGAGCAAGAAACATCCTCAGATTATCAAGA
AAGGCTCTGGCGGCTCAAAAAGAACCGCCGACGGCAGCGAATTCGAGCCCAAGAAGAAGAGGAAAGTCGG
AAGCGGAGCTACTAACTTCAGCCTGCTGAAGCAGGCTGGAGACGTGGAGGAGAACCCTGGACCTATGGTG
AGCAAGGGCGAGGAGCTGTTCACCGGGGTGGTGCCCATCCTGGTCGAGCTGGACGGCGACGTAAACGGCC
ACAAGTTCAGCGTGTCCGGCGAGGGCGAGGGCGATGCCACCTACGGCAAGCTGACCCTGAAGTTCATCTG
CACCACCGGCAAGCTGCCCGTGCCCTGGCCCACCCTCGTGACCACCCTGACCTATGGAGTGCAGTGCTTC
AGCCGCTACCCCGACCACATGAAGCAGCACGACTTCTTCAAGTCCGCCATGCCCGAAGGCTACGTCCAGG
AGCGCACCATCTTCTTCAAGGACGACGGCAACTACAAGACCCGCGCCGAGGTGAAGTTCGAGGGCGACAC
CCTGGTGAACCGCATCGAGCTGAAGGGCATCGACTTCAAGGAGGACGGCAACATCCTGGGGCACAAGCTG
GAGTACAACTACAACAGCCACAACGTCTATATCATGGCCGACAAGCAGAAGAACGGCATCAAGGTGAACT
TCAAGATCCGCCACAACATCGAGGACGGCAGCGTGCAGCTCGCCGACCACTACCAGCAGAACACCCCCAT
CGGCGACGGCCCCGTGCTGCTGCCCGACAACCACTACCTGAGCACCCAGTCCGCCCTGAGCAAAGACCCC
AACGAGAAGCGCGATCACATGGTCCTGCTGGAGTTCGTGACCGCCGCCGGGATCACTCTCGGCATGGACG
AGCTGTACAAGTAACCGGTCATCATCACCATCACCATTGAGTTTAAACCCGCTGATCAGCCTCGACTGTG
CCTTCTAGTTGCCAGCCATCTGTTGTTTGCCCCTCCCCCGTGCCTTCCTTGACCCTGGAAGGTGCCACTC
CCACTGTCCTTTCCTAATAAAATGAGGAAATTGCATCGCATTGTCTGAGTAGGTGTCATTCTATTCTGGG
GGGTGGGGTGGGGCAGGACAGCAAGGGGGAGGATTGGGAAGACAATAGCAGGCATGCTGGGGATGCGGTG
GGCTCTATGGCTTCTGAGGCGGAAAGAACCAGCTGGGGCTCGATACCGTCGACCTCTAGCTAGAGCTTGG
CGTAATCATGGTCATAGCTGTTTCCTGTGTGAAATTGTTATCCGCTCACAATTCCACACAACATACGAGC
CGGAAGCATAAAGTGTAAAGCCTAGGGTGCCTAATGAGTGAGCTAACTCACATTAATTGCGTTGCGCTCA
CTGCCCGCTTTCCAGTCGGGAAACCTGTCGTGCCAGCTGCATTAATGAATCGGCCAACGCGCGGGGAGAG
GCGGTTTGCGTATTGGGCGCACTTCCGCTTCCTCGCTCACTGACTCGCTGCGCTCGGTCGTTCGGCTGCG
GCGAGCGGTATCAGCTCACTCAAAGGCGGTAATACGGTTATCCACAGAATCAGAGGATAACGCAGGAAAG
AACATGTGAGCAAAAGGCCAGCAAAAGGCCAGGAACCGTAAAAAGGCCGCGTTGCTGGCGTTTTTCCATA
GGCTCCGCCCCCCTGACGAGCATCACAAAAATCGACGCTCAAGTCAGAGGTGGCGAAACCCGACAGGACT
ATAAAGATACCAGGCGTTTCCCCCTGGAAGCTCCCTCGTGCGCTCTCCTGTTCCGACCCTGCCGCTTACC
GGATACCTGTCCGCCTTTCTCCCTTCGGGAAGCGTGGCGCTTTCTCATAGCTCACGCTGTAGGTATCTCA
GTTCGGTGTAGGTCGTTCGCTCCAAGCTGGGCTGTGTGCACGAACCCCCCGTTCAGCCCGACCGCTGCGC
CTTATCCGGTAACTATCGTCTTGAGTCCAACCCGGTAAGACACGACTTATCGCCACTGGCAGCAGCCACT
GGTAACAGGATTAGCAGAGCGAGGTATGTAGGCGGTGCTACAGAGTTCTTGAAGTGGTGGCCTAACTACG
GCTACACTAGAAGAACAGTATTTGGTATCTGCGCTCTGCTGAAGCCAGTTACCTTCGGAAAAAGAGTTGG
TAGCTCTTGATCCGGCAAACAAACCACCGCTGGTAGCGGTGGTTTTTTTGTTTGCAAGCAGCAGATTACG
CGCAGAAAAAAAGGATCTCAA
